Addgene plasmid #152094: pGBW-m4134066
Purpose: Mammalian expression plasmid for SARS-CoV-2 RNA-dependent RNA polymerase
Depositing lab: Ginkgo Bioworks & Benjie Chen. Depositing organization: Ginkgo Bioworks.
Backbone
  Vector backbone: pTwist_CMV_Hygro_6
  Backbone size w/o insert (bp): 6525
  Vector type: Mammalian Expression
  Selectable markers: Hygromycin
Growth in bacteria
  Bacterial resistance: Ampicillin, 100 μg/mL
  Growth temperature: 37°C
  Growth strain: DH5alpha
  Copy number: High Copy
Gene/Insert
  Gene/Insert name: SARS-CoV-2 RNA-dependent RNA polymerase
  Species: Severe acute respiratory syndrome coronavirus 2
  Insert size (bp): 2795
  Mutation: wt
  Entrez Gene: ORF1ab (a.k.a. GU280_gp01)
  Promoter: CMV
  Tag / fusion protein: Cleavable TEV;S-tag (C terminal on backbone)
  Cloning method: Unknown
Resource information
  A portion of this plasmid was derived from a plasmid made by: GinkgoBioworks
Depositor comments: NCBI reference sequence: YP_009725307.1
How to cite: pGBW-m4134066 was a gift from Ginkgo Bioworks & Benjie Chen (Addgene plasmid # 152094 ; http://n2t.net/addgene:152094 ; RRID:Addgene_152094)
