[The description below was written by a language model from this plasmid's Addgene catalogue record and pLannotate feature annotations shown in this document.]
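Description:
pGBW-m4134066 is a mammalian expression plasmid of about 9.4 kb, built on the pTwist_CMV_Hygro_6 backbone, that carries the wild-type coding sequence for the SARS-CoV-2 RNA-dependent RNA polymerase, a mature product of the ORF1ab replicase polyprotein. In bacteria it replicates from a high-copy ColE1/pUC-type origin and is selected with ampicillin through a full-length β-lactamase gene. For selection in mammalian cells it carries a separate cassette in which the human ubiquitin C promoter drives hygromycin B phosphotransferase, followed by a synthetic poly(A) signal.

The roughly 2.8 kb insert is transcribed from a CMV immediate-early enhancer/promoter and terminated by an SV40 polyadenylation signal. The automated annotation matches the insert to the SARS-CoV-2 replicase polyprotein as a fragment spanning the sequence origin. Its accompanying functional text, which describes the 2'-O-methyltransferase, is generic to the polyprotein entry and does not describe this insert. The catalogue lists a TEV-cleavable S-tag supplied by the backbone at the C terminus, which would allow detection or affinity capture of the polymerase and later removal of the tag. The feature table does not annotate the tag separately.

The backbone also contains 5' and 3' β-globin insulator elements, rrnG and T7 terminators, and an additional synthetic poly(A) signal flanking the expression units. These elements are typically included to limit transcriptional read-through and interference between cassettes. The construct is suited to transient or hygromycin-selected stable expression of the viral polymerase in mammalian cells. The record does not specify a particular downstream application.
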