Features (pLannotate 1.2.2; 19 found; start..end, strand, type, name):
   2938..3059    -  polyA_signal   SV40 poly(A) signal: SV40 polyadenylation signal
   3082..3151    -  CDS            large T antigen (fragment): large T antigen from SV40 (simian virus 40)
   3174..3220    +  terminator     T7 terminator: transcription terminator for bacteriophage T7 RNA polymerase
   3250..3386    +  terminator     rrnG terminator: transcription terminator from the E. coli ribosomal RNA rrnG operon (Albrechtsen et al., 1991)
   3431..3502    +  misc_feature   3' β-globin insulator: insulator downstream of the human β-globin locus (Farrell et al., 2002)
   3728..4316    -  rep_origin     ori: high-copy-number ColE1/pMB1/pBR322/pUC origin of replication
   4488..4552    -  CDS            bla(M) (fragment): β-lactamase lacking the signal sequence; bla(M); allows cytosolic expression of β-lactamase
   4816..6025    +  promoter       UbC promoter: human ubiquitin C promoter
   6035..7056    +  CDS            HygR (fragment): hygromycin B phosphotransferase confers resistance to hygromycin
   7084..7132    +  polyA_signal   poly(A) signal: synthetic polyadenylation signal
   7398..8258    +  CDS            AmpR: β-lactamase; bla; confers resistance to ampicillin, carbenicillin, and related antibiotics
   8271..8407    +  terminator     rrnG terminator: transcription terminator from the E. coli ribosomal RNA rrnG operon (Albrechtsen et al., 1991)
   8552..8623    +  misc_feature   5' β-globin insulator: insulator upstream of the human β-globin locus (Farrell et al., 2002)
   8628..8674    -  terminator     T7 terminator: transcription terminator for bacteriophage T7 RNA polymerase
   8692..8740    -  polyA_signal   poly(A) signal: synthetic polyadenylation signal
   8821..9124    +  enhancer       CMV enhancer: human cytomegalovirus immediate early enhancer
   9197..9214    -  promoter       CMV promoter (fragment): human cytomegalovirus (CMV) immediate early promoter
   9277..9328    +  promoter       CMVd2 promoter: truncated human cytomegalovirus (CMV) immediate early promoter that yields moderately reduced expression relative to the full-length promoter
   9298..2803    +  CDS            rep (fragment) (across the origin): R1AB_SARS2 - Experimental evidence at protein level: Swiss-Prot protein existence level 1. [2'-O-methyltransferase]: Methyltransferase that mediates mRNA cap 2'-O-ribose methylation to the 5'-cap structure of viral mRNAs. N7-methyl guanosine cap is a prerequisite for binding of nsp16. Therefore plays an essential role in viral mRNAs cap methylation which is essential to evade immune system. From Severe acute respiratory syndrome coronavirus 2 (2019-nCoV) (SARS-CoV-2).
>Addgene plasmid #152094 | pGBW-m4134066 | depositor full sequence | sequence record 295106 | Full Sequence
CACCATGTCTGCCGACGCACAGTCGTTCCTGAATAGAGTTTGTGGTGTATCCGCGGCCCGGCTAACTCCA
TGCGGAACCGGGACGAGCACAGATGTGGTGTACCGAGCTTTTGATATCTATAACGACAAAGTCGCTGGCT
TCGCCAAGTTTCTTAAGACCAACTGTTGCAGGTTCCAAGAGAAAGACGAAGATGATAATCTCATAGACTC
ATACTTTGTGGTTAAGCGTCACACTTTTAGTAATTATCAGCATGAGGAAACAATTTATAACTTGCTGAAG
GACTGCCCTGCCGTAGCAAAACACGACTTCTTTAAATTCCGCATCGATGGCGATATGGTCCCGCATATTA
GCAGACAGCGGTTAACCAAGTACACTATGGCAGACCTGGTGTACGCCCTGCGACACTTCGACGAGGGAAA
CTGTGACACGTTAAAAGAAATCCTCGTGACTTATAATTGTTGCGATGACGATTATTTCAACAAGAAAGAT
TGGTACGATTTTGTCGAGAATCCCGATATACTCAGAGTGTACGCTAACCTGGGGGAAAGGGTTCGCCAGG
CACTATTGAAGACAGTCCAATTTTGCGACGCGATGCGGAATGCCGGCATTGTGGGTGTCCTGACACTTGA
TAACCAGGACCTGAATGGCAACTGGTATGACTTTGGAGATTTCATTCAGACCACGCCCGGGTCCGGAGTA
CCTGTCGTTGACTCTTACTACTCACTTCTGATGCCAATCCTAACCTTAACCCGAGCTCTCACAGCTGAGA
GTCACGTGGACACCGACCTCACAAAACCGTATATCAAGTGGGATTTGCTGAAGTACGATTTCACGGAAGA
GAGGTTAAAGCTCTTTGATCGTTATTTCAAATACTGGGACCAGACTTATCATCCCAACTGTGTGAATTGT
CTGGACGACAGATGCATACTTCATTGTGCCAATTTCAATGTACTGTTTAGCACAGTGTTCCCACCAACTT
CGTTTGGTCCTCTAGTGCGCAAAATCTTTGTGGATGGGGTGCCCTTCGTTGTTTCCACAGGCTATCACTT
TCGTGAGCTCGGCGTAGTTCACAACCAAGATGTCAACCTGCATTCTTCCAGGTTAAGTTTTAAGGAACTT
CTGGTGTATGCCGCAGACCCTGCGATGCACGCTGCAAGCGGTAATTTGTTGCTGGATAAGCGGACCACGT
GCTTCAGCGTGGCGGCTTTAACAAATAACGTTGCCTTCCAAACCGTCAAGCCTGGCAACTTCAATAAAGA
TTTCTACGATTTCGCCGTCAGTAAAGGGTTTTTTAAGGAGGGATCAAGCGTAGAATTGAAACATTTTTTC
TTTGCTCAGGACGGTAATGCCGCTATCTCGGACTACGACTACTACCGGTATAACCTACCAACTATGTGCG
ACATTCGGCAGCTGTTGTTCGTGGTGGAGGTCGTTGATAAATACTTTGATTGCTACGATGGCGGATGCAT
TAACGCCAATCAAGTCATCGTGAACAATCTGGACAAGAGCGCCGGCTTCCCCTTTAACAAATGGGGAAAG
GCAAGGCTATATTATGACTCTATGTCCTATGAGGATCAGGACGCTCTCTTCGCGTATACCAAGCGCAACG
TTATCCCCACAATTACCCAGATGAACCTCAAATATGCAATCAGCGCAAAGAACAGAGCGAGGACAGTTGC
TGGGGTGAGTATATGTTCGACAATGACTAACAGGCAGTTTCACCAGAAGCTGTTGAAATCTATTGCCGCT
ACACGAGGGGCTACCGTCGTGATTGGCACCTCCAAATTCTACGGAGGGTGGCATAATATGTTAAAAACTG
TGTACTCCGACGTGGAAAACCCTCACCTGATGGGTTGGGATTATCCTAAGTGCGACCGGGCGATGCCAAA
CATGCTGAGAATTATGGCGTCATTAGTCCTGGCGCGAAAGCACACCACGTGCTGTAGTCTGTCACATCGC
TTTTACAGATTGGCTAATGAATGCGCCCAAGTGCTTAGCGAGATGGTGATGTGTGGGGGTTCACTTTACG
TGAAGCCCGGAGGAACGTCCTCAGGCGACGCCACAACTGCCTACGCAAATTCAGTATTCAACATATGTCA
GGCCGTTACAGCAAACGTGAATGCTCTGCTGTCTACTGATGGGAACAAGATCGCCGATAAGTACGTCCGG
AACCTGCAACACAGGCTGTACGAGTGTCTGTATCGTAATCGAGATGTAGACACCGACTTCGTGAACGAAT
TTTACGCATACTTACGGAAACATTTCTCCATGATGATCCTCTCCGACGATGCAGTTGTGTGCTTTAATTC
AACTTACGCCTCTCAGGGCTTGGTGGCCAGTATCAAAAATTTTAAGTCGGTTCTTTATTATCAGAATAAC
GTGTTTATGAGCGAGGCTAAGTGTTGGACCGAGACTGATCTGACCAAAGGCCCGCACGAGTTCTGTTCCC
AGCACACCATGCTGGTCAAGCAGGGTGATGACTATGTCTATTTACCATACCCAGATCCGAGTAGGATCTT
GGGAGCCGGTTGTTTTGTGGATGACATTGTGAAGACTGACGGTACACTCATGATTGAGCGCTTCGTCAGT
TTGGCAATCGACGCTTACCCCCTTACCAAACATCCAAATCAGGAATATGCGGATGTGTTTCACCTGTACC
TTCAATACATAAGGAAACTTCATGATGAACTAACTGGACATATGCTCGACATGTATTCTGTAATGCTTAC
AAATGACAATACCTCACGGTACTGGGAACCGGAGTTTTATGAAGCCATGTACACCCCACATACTGTCCTG
CAAGAAAACCTTTACTTTCAGTCGAAAGAAACCGCGGCAGCTAAGTTCGAGAGGCAGCACATGGACAGTT
AAGGATCCGCAGGCCTCTGCTAGCTTGACTGACTGAGATACAGCGTACCTTCAGCTCACAGACATGATAA
GATACATTGATGAGTTTGGACAAACCACAACTAGAATGCAGTGAAAAAAATGCTTTATTTGTGAAATTTG
TGATGCTATTGCTTTATTTGTAACCATTATAAGCTGCAATAAACAAGTTAACAACAACAATTGCATTCAT
TTTATGTTTCAGGTTCAGGGGGAGGTGTGGGAGGTTTTTTAAAGCAAGTAAAACCTCTACAAATGTGGTA
TTGGCCCATCTCTATCGGTATCGTAGCATAACCCCTTGGGGCCTCTAAACGGGTCTTGAGGGGTTTTTTG
TGCCCCTCGGGCCGGATTGCTATCTACCGGCATTGGCGCAGAAAAAAATGCCTGATGCGACGCTGCGCGT
CTTATACTCCCACATATGCCAGATTCAGCAACGGATACGGCTTCCCCAACTTGCCCACTTCCATACGTGT
CCTCCTTACCAGAAATTTATCCTTAAGGTCGTCAGCTATCCTGCAGGCGATCTCTCGATTTCGATCAAGA
CATTCCTTTAATGGTCTTTTCTGGACACCACTAGGGGTCAGAAGTAGTTCATCAAACTTTCTTCCCTCCC
TAATCTCATTGGTTACCTTGGGCTATCGAAACTTAATTAACCAGTCAAGTCAGCTACTTGGCGAGATCGA
CTTGTCTGGGTTTCGACTACGCTCAGAATTGCGTCAGTCAAGTTCGATCTGGTCCTTGCTATTGCACCCG
TTCTCCGATTACGAGTTTCATTTAAATCATGTGAGCAAAAGGCCAGCAAAAGGCCAGGAACCGTAAAAAG
GCCGCGTTGCTGGCGTTTTTCCATAGGCTCCGCCCCCCTGACGAGCATCACAAAAATCGACGCTCAAGTC
AGAGGTGGCGAAACCCGACAGGACTATAAAGATACCAGGCGTTTCCCCCTGGAAGCTCCCTCGTGCGCTC
TCCTGTTCCGACCCTGCCGCTTACCGGATACCTGTCCGCCTTTCTCCCTTCGGGAAGCGTGGCGCTTTCT
CATAGCTCACGCTGTAGGTATCTCAGTTCGGTGTAGGTCGTTCGCTCCAAGCTGGGCTGTGTGCACGAAC
CCCCCGTTCAGCCCGACCGCTGCGCCTTATCCGGTAACTATCGTCTTGAGTCCAACCCGGTAAGACACGA
CTTATCGCCACTGGCAGCAGCCACTGGTAACAGGATTAGCAGAGCGAGGTATGTAGGCGGTGCTACAGAG
TTCTTGAAGTGGTGGCCTAACTACGGCTACACTAGAAGAACAGTATTTGGTATCTGCGCTCTGCTGAAGC
CAGTTACCTTCGGAAAAAGAGTTGGTAGCTCTTGATCCGGCAAACAAACCACCGCTGGTAGCGGTGGTTT
TTTTGTTTGCAAGCAGCAGATTACGCGCAGAAAAAAAGGATCTCAAGAAGATCCTTTGATCTTTTCTACG
GGGTCTGACGCTCAGTGGAACGAAAACTCACGTTAAGGGATTTTGGTCATGAGATTATCAAAAAGGATCT
TCACCTAGATCCTTTTAAATTAAAAATGAAGTTTTAAATCAATCTAAAGTATATATGAGTAAACTTGGTC
TGACAGTTACCAATGCTTAATCAGTGAGGCACCTATCTCAGCGATCTGTCTATTTCGTTCATCCATAGTT
GCATTTAAATTTCCGAACTCTCCAAGGCCCTCGTCGGAAAATCTTCAAACCTTTCGTCCGATCCATCTTG
CAGGCTACCTCTCGAACGAACTATCGCAAGTCTCTTGGCCGGCCTTGCGCCTTGGCTATTGCTTGGCAGC
GCCTATCGCCAGGTATTACTCCAATCCCGAATATCCGAGATCGGGATCACCCGAGAGAAGTTCAACCTAC
ATCCTCAATCCCGATCTATCCGAGATCCGAGGAATATCGAAATCGGGGCGCGCCTGGCCTCCGCGCCGGG
TTTTGGCGCCTCCCGCGGGCGCCCCCCTCGTCACGGCGAGCGCTGCCACGTCAGACGAAGGGCGCAGGAG
CGTCCTGATCCTTCCGCCCGGACGCTCAGGACAGCGGCCCGCTGCTCATAAGACTCGGCCTTAGAACCCC
AGTATCAGCAGAAGGACATTTTAGGACGGGACTTGGGTGACTCTAGGGCACTGGTTTTCTTTCCAGAGAG
CGGAACAGGCGAGGAAAAGTAGTCCCTTCTCGGCGATTCTGCGGAGGGATCTCCGTGGGGCGGTGAACGC
CGATGATTATATAAGGACGCGCCGGGTGTGGCACAGCTAGTTCCGTCGCAGCCGGGATTTGGGTCGCGGT
TCTTGTTTGTGGATCGCTGTGATCGTCACTTGGTGAGTAGCGGGCTGCTGGGCTGGCCGGGGCTTTCGTG
GCCGCCGGGCCGCTCGGTGGGACGGAAGCGTGTGGAGAGACCGCCAAGGGCTGTAGTCTGGGTCCGCGAG
CAAGGTTGCCCTGAACTGGGGGTTGGGGGGAGCGCAGCAAAATGGCGGCTGTTCCCGAGTCTTGAATGGA
AGACGCTTGTGAGGCGGGCTGTGAGGTCGTTGAAACAAGGTGGGGGGCATGGTGGGCGGCAAGAACCCAA
GGTCTTGAGCCCTTCGCTAATGCGGGAAAGCTCTTATTCGGGTGAGATGGGCTGGGCACCATCTGGGGAC
CCTGACGTGAAGTTTGTCACTGACTGGAGAACTCGGTTTGTCGTCTGTTGCGGGGGCGGCAGTTATGGCG
GTGCCGTTGGGCAGTGCACCCGTACCTTTGGGAGCGCGCGCCCTCGTCGTGTCGTGACGTCACCCGTTCT
GTTGGCTTATAATGCAGGGTGGGGCCACCTGCCGGTAGGTGTGCGGTAGGCTTTTCTCCGTCGCAGGACG
CAGGGTTCGGGCCTAGGGTAGGCTCTCCTGAATCGACAGGCGCCGGACCTCTGGTGAGGGGAGGGATAAG
TGAGGCGTCAGTTTCTTTGGTCGGTTTTATGTACCTATCTTCTTAAGTAGCTGAAGCTCCGGTTTTGAAC
TATGCGCTCGGGGTTGGCGAGTGTGTTTTGTGAAGTTTTTTAGGCACCTTTTGAAATGTAATCATTTGGG
TCAATATGTAATTTTCAGTGTTAGACTTGTAAATTGTCCGCTAAATTCTGGCCGTTTTTGGCTTTTTTGT
TAGACAACATGGGTAAAAAGCCTGAACTCACCGCGACGTCTGTCGAGAAGTTTCTGATCGAAAAGTTCGA
CAGCGTCTCCGACCTGATGCAGCTCTCGGAGGGCGAAGAATCTCGTGCTTTCAGCTTCGATGTAGGAGGG
CGTGGATATGTCCTGCGGGTAAATAGCTGCGCCGATGGTTTCTACAAAGATCGTTATGTTTATCGGCACT
TTGCATCCGCCGCGCTCCCGATTCCGGAAGTGCTTGACATTGGGGAGTTCAGCGAGAGCCTGACCTATTG
CATCTCCCGCCGTGCACAGGGTGTCACGTTGCAAGACCTGCCTGAAACCGAACTGCCCGCTGTTCTGCAG
CCGGTCGCGGAGGCAATGGATGCCATCGCTGCCGCCGATCTTAGCCAGACGAGCGGGTTCGGCCCATTCG
GACCGCAAGGAATCGGTCAATACACTACATGGCGTGATTTCATATGCGCGATTGCTGATCCCCATGTGTA
TCACTGGCAAACTGTGATGGACGACACCGTCAGTGCGTCCGTCGCGCAGGCTCTCGATGAGCTGATGCTT
TGGGCCGAGGACTGCCCCGAAGTCCGGCACCTCGTGCACGCGGATTTCGGCTCCAACAATGTCCTGACGG
ACAATGGCCGCATAACAGCGGTCATTGACTGGAGCGAGGCGATGTTCGGGGATTCCCAATACGAGGTCGC
CAACATCTTCTTCTGGAGGCCGTGGTTGGCTTGTATGGAGCAGCAGACGCGCTACTTCGAGCGGAGGCAT
CCGGAGCTTGCAGGATCGCCCCGGCTCCGGGCGTATATGCTCCGCATTGGTCTTGACCAACTCTATCAGA
GCTTGGTTGACGGCAATTTCGATGATGCAGCTTGGGCGCAGGGTCGATGCGACGCAATCGTCCGATCCGG
AGCCGGGACTGTCGGGCGTACACAAATCGCCCGCAGAAGCGCCGCCGTCTGGACCGATGGCTGTGTAGAA
GTACTCGCCGATAGTGGAAACCGACGCCCCAGCACTCGTCCGAGGGCAAAGGAATAAGCTAGTATGTAAG
CCTAGTCTTAGATAATAAAATCGCTATCCATCGAAGATGGATGTGTGTTGGTTTTTTGTGTGTGTAACGC
TAGGCGCGCCTGGTGTACCGAGAACGATCCTCTCAGTGCGAGTCTCGACGATCCATATCGTTGCTTGGCA
GTCAGCCAGTCGGAATCCAGCTTGGGACCCAGGAAGTCCAATCGTCAGATATTGTACTCAAGCCTGGTCA
CGGCAGCGTACCGATCTGTTTAAACCTAGATATTGATAGTCTGATCGGTCAACGTATAATCGAGTCCTAG
CTTTTGCAAACATCTATCAAGAGACAGGATCAGCAGGAGGCTTTCGCATGAGTATTCAACATTTCCGTGT
CGCCCTTATTCCCTTTTTTGCGGCATTTTGCCTTCCTGTTTTTGCTCACCCAGAAACGCTGGTGAAAGTA
AAAGATGCTGAAGATCAGTTGGGTGCGCGAGTGGGTTACATCGAACTGGATCTCAACAGCGGTAAGATCC
TTGAGAGTTTTCGCCCCGAAGAACGCTTTCCAATGATGAGCACTTTTAAAGTTCTGCTATGTGGCGCGGT
ATTATCCCGTATTGACGCCGGGCAAGAGCAACTCGGTCGCCGCATACACTATTCTCAGAATGACTTGGTT
GAGTATTCACCAGTCACAGAAAAGCATCTTACGGATGGCATGACAGTAAGAGAATTATGCAGTGCTGCCA
TAACCATGAGTGATAACACTGCGGCCAACTTACTTCTGACAACGATTGGAGGACCGAAGGAGCTAACCGC
TTTTTTGCACAACATGGGGGATCATGTAACTCGCCTTGATCGTTGGGAACCGGAGCTGAATGAAGCCATA
CCAAACGACGAGCGTGACACCACGATGCCTGTAGCAATGGCAACAACCTTGCGTAAACTATTAACTGGCG
AACTACTTACTCTAGCTTCCCGGCAACAGTTGATAGACTGGATGGAGGCGGATAAAGTTGCAGGACCACT
TCTGCGCTCGGCCCTTCCGGCTGGCTGGTTTATTGCTGATAAATCTGGAGCCGGTGAGCGTGGGTCTCGC
GGTATCATTGCAGCACTGGGGCCAGATGGTAAGCCCTCCCGTATCGTAGTTATCTACACGACGGGGAGTC
AGGCAACTATGGATGAACGAAATAGACAGATCGCTGAGATAGGTGCCTCACTGATTAAGCATTGGTAACC
GATTCTAGGTGCATTGGCGCAGAAAAAAATGCCTGATGCGACGCTGCGCGTCTTATACTCCCACATATGC
CAGATTCAGCAACGGATACGGCTTCCCCAACTTGCCCACTTCCATACGTGTCCTCCTTACCAGAAATTTA
TCCTTAAGATCGTTTAAACTCGACTCTGGCTCTATCGAATCTCCGTCGTTTCGAGCTTACGCGAACAGCC
GTGGCGCTCATTTGCTCGTCGGGCATCGAATCTCGTCAGCTATCGTCAGCTTACCTTTTTGGCAGCGATC
GCGGCTCCCGACATCTTGGACCATTAGCTCCACAGGTATCTTCTTCCCTCTAGTGGTCATAACAGCAGCT
TCAGCTACCTCTCAATTCAAAAAACCCCTCAAGACCCGTTTAGAGGCCCCAAGGGGTTATGCTATCAATC
GTTGCGTTACACACACAAAAAACCAACACACATCCATCTTCGATGGATAGCGATTTTATTATCTAACTGC
TGATCGAGTGTAGCCAGATCTAGTAATCAATTACGGGGTCATTAGTTCATAGCCCATATATGGAGTTCCG
CGTTACATAACTTACGGTAAATGGCCCGCCTGGCTGACCGCCCAACGACCCCCGCCCATTGACGTCAATA
ATGACGTATGTTCCCATAGTAACGCCAATAGGGACTTTCCATTGACGTCAATGGGTGGAGTATTTACGGT
AAACTGCCCACTTGGCAGTACATCAAGTGTATCATATGCCAAGTACGCCCCCTATTGACGTCAATGACGG
TAAATGGCCCGCCTGGCATTATGCCCAGTACATGACCTTATGGGACTTTCCTACTTGGCAGTACATCTAC
GTATTAGTCATCGCTATTACCATGCTGATGCGGTTTTGGCAGTACATCAATGGGCGTGGATAGCGGTTTG
ACTCACGGGGATTTCCAAGTCTCCACCCCATTGACGTCAATGGGAGTTTGTTTTGGCACCAAAATCAACG
GGACTTTCCAAAATGTCGTAACAACTCCGCCCCATTGACGCAAATGGGCGGTAGGCGTGTACGGTGGGAG
GTCTATATAAGCAGAGCTGGTTTAGTGAACCGTCAGATCAGATCTTTGTCGATCCTACCATCCACTCGAC
ACACCCGCCAGCGGCCGC
